>Addgene plasmid #174596 | pMP71-GM-CSF | addgene full sequence | sequence record 349385 | Addgene NGS Result
ACTCTTCCTTTTTCAATATTATTGAAGCATTTATCAGGGTTATTGTCTCATGAGCGGATACATATTTGAA
TGTATTTAGAAAAATAAACAAATAGGGGTTCCGCGCACATTTCCCCGAAAAGTGCCACCTGACGTCTAAG
AAACCATTATTATCATGACATTAACCTATAAAAATAGGCGTATCACGAGGCCCTTTCGTCTCGCGCGTTT
CGGTGATGACGGTGAAAACCTCTGACACATGCAGCTCCCGGAGACGGTCACAGCTTGTCTGTAAGCGGAT
GCCGGGAGCAGACAAGCCCGTCAGGGCGCGTCAGCGGGTGTTGGCGGGTGTCGGGGCTGGCTTAACTATG
CGGCATCAGAGCAGATTGTACTGAGAGTGCACCATATGCGGTGTGAAATACCGCACAGATGCGTAAGGAG
AAAATACCGCATCAGGCGCCATTCGCCATTCAGGCTGCGCAACTGTTGGGAAGGGCGATCGGTGCGGGCC
TCTTCGCTATTACGCCAGCTGGCGAAAGGGGGATGTGCTGCAAGGCGATTAAGTTGGGTAACGCCAGGGT
TTTCCCAGTCACGACGTTGTAAAACGACGGCCAGTGAATTAGTACTCTAGCTTAAGTAACGCCATTTTGC
AAGGCATGGAAAATACATAACTGAGAATAGAGAAGTTCAGATCAAGGTTAGGAACAGAGAGACAGCAGAA
TATGGGCCAAACAGGATATCTGTGGTAAGCAGTTCCTGCCCCGGCTCAGGGCCAAGAACAGTTGGAACAG
CAGAATATGGGCCAAACAGGATATCTGTGGTAAGCAGTTCCTGCCCCGGCTCAGGGCCAAGAACAGATGG
TCCCCAGATGCGGTCCCGCCCTCAGCAGTTTCTAGAGAACCATCAGATGTTTCCAGGGTGCCCCAAGGAC
CTGAAATGACCCTGTGCCTTATTTGAACTAACCAATCAGTTCGCTTCTCGCTTCTGTTCGCGCGCTTCTG
CTCCCCGAGCTCAATAAAAGAGCCCACAACCCCTCACTCGGCGCGCCAGTCCTCCGATAGACTGCGTCGC
CCGGGTACCCGTATTCCCAATAAAGCCTCTTGCTGTTTGCATCCGAATCGTGGACTCGCTGATCCTTGGG
AGGGTCTCCTCAGATTGATTGACTGCCCACCTCGGGGGTCTTTCATTTGGAGGTTCCACCGAGATTTGGA
GACCCCTGCCCAGGGACCACCGACCCCCCCGCCGGGAGGTAAGCTGGCCAGCGGTCGTTTCGTGTCTGTC
TCTGTCTTTGTGCGTGTTTGTGCCGGCATCTAATGTTTGCGCCTGCGTCTGTACTAGTTGGCTAACTAGA
TCTGTATCTGGCGGTCCCGCGGAAGAACTGACGAGTTCGTATTCCCGGCCGCAGCCCCTGGGAGACGTCC
CAGCGGCCTCGGGGGCCCGTTTTGTGGCCCATTCTGTATCAGTTAACCTACCCGAGTCGGACTTTTTGGA
GCTCCGCCACTGTCCGAGGGGTACGTGGCTTTGTTGGGGGACGAGAGACAGAGACACTTCCCGCCCCCGT
CTGAATTTTTGCTTTCGGTTTTACGCCGAAACCGCGCCGCGCGTCTTGTCTGCTGCAGCATCGTTCTGTG
TTGTCTCTGTCTGACTGTGTTTCTGTATTTGTCTGAAAATTAGCTCGACAAAGTTAAGTAATAGTCCCTC
TCTCCAAGCTCACTTACAGGCGGCCGCCATGGCTAGCCCTCTGACCAGATTCCTGAGCCTGAACCTGCTG
CTGCTGGGCGAGTCTATCATCCTCGGATCTGGCGAGGCCGCTCCTACCAGATCTCCTATCACCGTGACCA
GACCTTGGAAGCACGTGGAAGCCATCAAAGAGGCCCTGAATCTGCTGGACGACATGCCCGTGACACTGAA
CGAAGAGGTGGAAGTGGTGTCCAACGAGTTCAGCTTCAAGAAACTGACCTGCGTGCAGACCCGGCTGAAG
ATCTTTGAGCAGGGCCTGAGAGGCAACTTCACCAAGCTGAAGGGCGCTCTGAACATGACCGCCAGCTACT
ACCAGACCTACTGTCCTCCTACACCTGAGACAGACTGCGAGACACAAGTGACCACCTACGCCGACTTCAT
CGACAGCCTGAAAACCTTCCTGACAGACATCCCCTTCGAGTGCAAGAAACCCGGCCAGAAGTGAGAATTC
GAGCATCTTACCGCCATTTATTCCCATATTTGTTCTGTTTTTCTTGATTTGGGTATACATTTAAATGTTA
ATAAAACAAAATGGTGGGGCAATCATTTACATTTTATGGGATATGTAATTACTAGTTCAGGTGTATTGCC
ACAAGACAAACATGTTAAGAAACTTTCCCGTTATTTACGCTCTGTTCCTGTTAATCAACCTCTGGATTAC
AAAATTTGTGAAAGATTGACTGATATTCTTAACTATGTTGCTCCTTTTACGCTGTGTGGATATGCTGCTT
TAATGCCTCTGTATCATGCTATTGCTTCCCGTACGGCTTTCGTTTTCTCCTCCTTGTATAAATCCTGGTT
GCTGTCTCTTTATGAGGAGTTGTGGCCCGTTGTCCGTCAACGTGGCGTGGTGTGCTCTGTGTTTGCTGAC
GCAACCCCCACTGGCTGGGGCATTGCCACCACCTGTCAACTCCTTTCTGGGACTTTCGCTTTCCCCCTCC
CGATCGCCACGGCAGAACTCATCGCCGCCTGCCTTGCCCGCTGCTGGACAGGGGCTAGGTTGCTGGGCAC
TGATAATTCCGTGGTGTTGTCGGGGAAGCTGACGTCCTTTCCATGGCTGCTCGCCTGTGTTGCCAACTGG
ATCCTGCGCGGGACGTCCTTCTGCTACGTCCCTTCGGCTCTCAATCCAGCGGACCTCCCTTCCCGAGGCC
TTCTGCCGGTTCTGCGGCCTCTCCCGCGTCTTCGCTTTCGGCCTCCGACGAGTCGGATCTCCCTTTGGGC
CGCCTCCCCGCCTGTTTCGCCTCGGCGTCCGGTCCGTGTTGCTTGGTCGTCACCTGTGCAGAATTGCGAA
CCATGGATTCCACCGTGAACTTTGTCTCCTGGCATGCAAATCGTCAACTTGGCATGCCAAGAATAATTCG
GATCCAAGCTTAGGCCTGCTCGCTTTCTTGCTGTCCCATTTCTATTAAAGGTTCCTTTGTTCCCTAAGTC
CAACTACTAAACTGGGGGATATTATGAAGGGCCTTGAGCATCTGGATTCTGCCTAGCGCTAAGCTTAACA
CGAGCCATAGATAGAATAAAAGATTTTATTTAGTCTCCAGAAAAAGGGGGGAATGAAAGACCCCACCTGT
AGGTTTGGCAAGCTAGCTTAAGTAACGCCATTTTGCAAGGCATGGAAAATACATAACTGAGAATAGAGAA
GTTCAGATCAAGGTTAGGAACAGAGAGACAGCAGAATATGGGCCAAACAGGATATCTGTGGTAAGCAGTT
CCTGCCCCGGCTCAGGGCCAAGAACAGTTGGAACAGCAGAATATGGGCCAAACAGGATATCTGTGGTAAG
CAGTTCCTGCCCCGGCTCAGGGCCAAGAACAGATGGTCCCCAGATGCGGTCCCGCCCTCAGCAGTTTCTA
GAGAACCATCAGATGTTTCCAGGGTGCCCCAAGGACCTGAAATGACCCTGTGCCTTATTTGAACTAACCA
ATCAGTTCGCTTCTCGCTTCTGTTCGCGCGCTTCTGCTCCCCGAGCTCAATAAAAGAGCCCACAACCCCT
CACTCGGCGCGCCAGTCCTCCGATAGACTGCGTCGCCCGGGTACCCGTGTTCTCAATAAACCCTCTTGCA
GTTGCATCCGACTCGTGGTCTCGCTGTTCCTTGGGAGGGTCTCCTCTGAGTGATTGACTGCCCACCTCGG
GGGTCTTTCATTCTCGAGCAGCTTGGCGTAATCATGGTCATAGCTGTTTCCTGTGTGAAATTGTTATCCG
CTCACAATTCCACACAACATACGAGCCGGAAGCATAAAGTGTAAAGCCTGGGGTGCCTAATGAGTGAGCT
AACTCACATTAATTGCGTTGCGCTCACTGCCCGCTTTCCAGTCGGGAAACCTGTCGTGCCAGCTGCATTA
ATGAATCGGCCAACGCGCGGGGAGAGGCGGTTTGCGTATTGGGCGCTCTTCCGCTCCCTCGCTCACTGAC
TCGCTGCGCTCGGTCGTTCGGCTGCGGCGAGCGGTATCAGCTCACTCAAAGGCGGTAATACGGTTATCCA
CAGAATCAGGGGATAACGCAGGAAAGAACATGTGAGCAAAAGGCCAGCAAAAGGCCAGGAACCGTAAAAA
GGCCGCGTTGCTGGCGTTTTTCCATAGGCTCCGCCCCCCTGACGAGCATCACAAAAATCGACGCTCAAGT
CAGAGGTGGCGAAACCCGACAGGACTATAAAGATACCAGGCGTTTCCCCCTGGAAGCTCCCTCGTGCGCT
CTCCTGTTCCGACCCTGCCGCTTACCGGATACCTGTCCGCCTTTCTCCCTTCGGGAAGCGTGGCGCTTTC
TCATAGCTCACGCTGTAGGTATCTCAGTTCGGTGTAGGTCGTTCGCTCCAAGCTGGGCTGTGTGCACGAA
CCCCCCGTTCAGCCCGACCGCTGCGCCTTATCCGGTAACTATCGTCTTGAGTCCAACCCGGTAAGACACG
ACTTATCGCCACTGGCAGCAGCCACTGGTAACAGGATTAGCAGAGCGAGGTATGTAGGCGGTGCTACAGA
GTTCTTGAAGTGGTGGCCTAACTACGGCTACACTAGAAGAACAGTATTTGGTATCTGCGCTCTGCTGAAG
CCAGTTACCTTCGGAAAAAGAGTTGGTAGCTCTTGATCCGGCAAACAAACCACCGCTGGTAGCGGTGGTT
TTTTTGTTTGCAAGCAGCAGATTACGCGCAGAAAAAAAGGATCTCAAGAAGATCCTTTGATCTTTTCTAC
GGGGTCTGACGCTCAGTGGAACGAAAACTCACGTTAAGGGATTTTGGTCATGAGATTATCAAAAAGGATC
TTCACCTAGATCCTTTTAAATTAAAAATGAAGTTTTAAATCAATCTAAAGTATATATGAGTAAACTTGGT
CTGACAGTTACCAATGCTTAATCAGTGAGGCACCTATCTCAGCGATCTGTCTATTTCGTTCATCCATAGT
TGCCTGACTCCCCGTCGTGTAGATAACTACGATACGGGAGGGCTTACCATCTGGCCCCAGTGCTGCAATG
ATACCGCGAGACCCACGCTCACCGGCTCCAGATTTATCAGCAATAAACCAGCCAGCCGGAAGGGCCGAGC
GCAGAAGTGGTCCTGCAACTTTATCCGCCTCCATCCAGTCTATTAATTGTTGCCGGGAAGCTAGAGTAAG
TAGTTCGCCAGTTAATAGTTTGCGCAACGTTGTTGCCATTGCTACAGGCATCGTGGTGTCACGCTCGTCG
TTTGGTATGGCTTCATTCAGCTCCGGTTCCCAACGATCAAGGCGAGTTACATGATCCCCCATGTTGTGCA
AAAAAGCGGTTAGCTCCTTCGGTCCTCCGATCGTTGTCAGAAGTAAGTTGGCCGCAGTGTTATCACTCAT
GGTTATGGCAGCACTGCATAATTCTCTTACTGTCATGCCATCCGTAAGATGCTTTTCTGTGACTGGTGAG
TACTCAACCAAGTCATTCTGAGAATAGTGTATGCGGCGACCGAGTTGCTCTTGCCCGGCGTCAATACGGG
ATAATACCGCGCCACATAGCAGAACTTTAAAAGTGCTCATCATTGGAAAACGTTCTTCGGGGCGAAAACT
CTCAAGGATCTTACCGCTGTTGAGATCCAGTTCGATGTAACCCACTCGTGCACCCAACTGATCTTCAGCA
TCTTTTACTTTCACCAGCGTTTCTGGGTGAGCAAAAACAGGAAGGCAAAATGCCGCAAAAAAGGGAATAA
GGGCGACACGGAAATGTTGAATACTCAT
Features (pLannotate 1.2.2; 21 found; start..end, strand, type, name):
      1..105     -  promoter       AmpR promoter: bla
    200..235     +  CDS            rop (fragment): Rop protein, which maintains plasmids at low copy number; rop
    337..436     +  misc_feature   bom (fragment): basis of mobility region from pBR322
    442..599     -  CDS            lacZα (fragment): LacZα fragment of β-galactosidase; lacZ fragment
    607..688     +  LTR            3' LTR (ΔU3) (fragment): self-inactivating 3' long terminal repeat (LTR) from Moloney murine leukemia virus
    698..1144    +  LTR            LTR: long terminal repeat from Moloney murine leukemia virus
   1306..1407    +  ncRNA          Gammaretro CES: Accession: RF00374 - Gammaretrovirus core encapsidation signal
   1447..1650    +  CDS            GGAG_MLVAV (fragment): Experimental evidence at protein level: Swiss-Prot protein existence level 1. Plays a role in viral particle release. Presumably acts by facilitating the fission of the virion bud at the cell surface (PubMed:17267509, PubMed:22828015). May prevent the antiviral activity of murine APOBEC3 (PubMed:25505062, PubMed:23671100, PubMed:20702647). From AKV murine leukemia virus (AKR (endogenous) murine leukemia virus).
   1676..1701    +  misc_feature   pol region (fragment): Moloney murine leukemia virus (MMLV) pol region containing the splice acceptor site
   1742..2161    +  CDS            Csf2: CSF2_MOUSE - Also known as Csfgm. Experimental evidence at protein level: Swiss-Prot protein existence level 1. Cytokine that stimulates the growth and differentiation of hematopoietic precursor cells from various lineages, including granulocytes, macrophages, eosinophils and erythrocytes. From Mus musculus (Mouse).
   2172..2231    +  CDS            S (fragment): HBSAG_WHV6 - Experimental evidence at transcript level: Swiss-Prot protein existence level 2. The middle envelope protein plays an important role in the budding of the virion. It is involved in the induction of budding in a nucleocapsid independent way. In this process the majority of envelope proteins bud to form subviral lipoprotein particles of 22 nm of diameter that do not contain a nucleocapsid (By similarity). From Woodchuck hepatitis B virus (isolate w64/pWS23) (WHV).
   2363..2766    +  misc_feature   WPRE: woodchuck hepatitis virus posttranscriptional regulatory element
   2773..3069    +  CDS            X (fragment): X_WHV1 - Experimental evidence at protein level: Swiss-Prot protein existence level 1. Multifunctional protein that plays a role in silencing host antiviral defenses and promoting viral transcription. Does not seem to be essential for HBV infection. May be directly involved in development of cirrhosis and liver cancer (hepatocellular carcinoma). Most of cytosolic activities involve modulation of cytosolic calcium. The effect on apoptosis is controversial depending on the cell types in which the studies have been conducted. May induce apoptosis by localizing in mitochondria and causing loss of
   3098..3205    +  polyA_signal   β-globin poly(A) (fragment): human β-globin polyadenylation signal
   3272..3862    +  LTR            LTR: long terminal repeat from Moloney murine leukemia virus
   3911..3927    -  protein_bind   lac operator: The lac repressor binds to the lac operator to inhibit transcription in E. coli. This inhibition can be relieved by adding lactose or isopropyl-β-D-thiogalactopyranoside (IPTG). lac repressor encoded by lacI
   3935..3965    -  promoter       lac promoter: promoter for the E. coli lac operon
   3980..4001    -  protein_bind   CAP binding site: CAP binding activates transcription in the presence of cAMP. E. coli catabolite activator protein
   4014..4106    -  CDS            lacI (fragment): lac repressor; lacI; The lac repressor binds to the lac operator to inhibit transcription in E. coli. This inhibition can be relieved by adding lactose or isopropyl-β-D-thiogalactopyranoside (IPTG).
   4289..4877    -  rep_origin     ori: high-copy-number ColE1/pMB1/pBR322/pUC origin of replication
   5048..5908    -  CDS            AmpR: β-lactamase; bla; confers resistance to ampicillin, carbenicillin, and related antibiotics
