[The description below was written by a language model from this plasmid's Addgene catalogue record and pLannotate feature annotations shown in this document.]
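Description:
pMP71-GM-CSF is a 5.9 kb gammaretroviral transfer plasmid built on the MP71 backbone, catalogued as a mammalian expression vector and designed to express secreted murine GM-CSF. In bacteria it is maintained through a high-copy ColE1/pUC-type origin and selected with ampicillin via the β-lactamase gene and its promoter. Small remnants of rop, bom, lacZα, lacI and the lac promoter/operator in the plasmid backbone are leftovers of earlier cloning vectors and have no role in the payload.

The retroviral cassette is bounded by two long terminal repeats annotated as murine leukemia virus-type LTRs. No separate internal promoter is annotated, so expression of the insert is presumably driven from the 5' LTR. Downstream of the 5' LTR lie the gammaretrovirus core encapsidation signal, which directs packaging of the genomic RNA into virions, a short gag-derived leader fragment, and a fragment of the pol region carrying a splice acceptor. The mouse Csf2 open reading frame follows; it encodes the cytokine GM-CSF, which stimulates growth and differentiation of granulocyte, macrophage and other hematopoietic lineages. No tag or reporter is annotated. After the coding sequence comes a woodchuck hepatitis virus posttranscriptional regulatory element, which enhances transcript stability and expression. The neighbouring hits to woodchuck S and X protein fragments most likely reflect this same viral segment rather than intended coding sequences. A β-globin poly(A) fragment is also annotated just before the 3' LTR.

Because the viral structural and enzymatic genes are absent apart from small fragments, particle production would require packaging functions supplied in trans. The associated publication concerns genetically modified T cells that deliver antigens and adjuvants to lymphoid tissues as a cancer vaccine, which suggests that this vector is used to transduce T cells with GM-CSF as a secreted adjuvant.
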