Addgene plasmid #174596: pMP71-GM-CSF
Purpose: expresses secreted murine GM-CSF
Depositing lab: Stanley Riddell. Depositing organization: Fred Hutchinson Cancer Center. Publication: A therapeutic cancer vaccine delivers antigens and adjuvants to lymphoid tissues using genetically modified T cells. Veatch JR, Singhi N, Srivastava S, Szeto JL, Jesernig B, Stull SM, Fitzgibbon M, Sarvothama M, Yechan-Gunja S, James SE, Riddell SR. J Clin Invest. 2021 Aug 16;131(16):e144195. doi: 10.1172/JCI144195. PubMed 34396986.
Backbone
  Vector backbone: mp71
  Vector type: Mammalian Expression
Growth in bacteria
  Bacterial resistance: Ampicillin, 100 μg/mL
  Growth temperature: 37°C
  Growth strain: DH5alpha
  Copy number: Unknown
Gene/Insert
  Gene/Insert name: GM-CSF
Terms and licenses: Academic/Nonprofit Terms; Industry Terms: Not Available to Industry
How to cite: pMP71-GM-CSF was a gift from Stanley Riddell (Addgene plasmid # 174596 ; http://n2t.net/addgene:174596 ; RRID:Addgene_174596)
